>Addgene plasmid #174063 | pJL29 | addgene full sequence | sequence record 341950 | Addgene NGS Result
CCTGCAGGGATCCTAATCTGGCCGAGGAGAACTTCTAGTATATCTACATACCTAATATTATTGCCTTATT
AAAAATGGAATCCCAACAATTACATCAAAATCCACATTCTCTTCAAAATCAATTGTCCTGTACTTCCTTG
TTCATGTGTGTTCAAAAACGTTATATTTATAGGATAATTATACTCTATTTCTCAACAAGTAATTGGTTGT
TTGGCCGAGCGGTCTAAGGCGCCTGATTCAAGAAATATCTTGACCGCAGTTAACTGTGGGAATACTCAGG
TATCGTAAGATGCAAGAGTTCGAATCTCTTAGCAACCATTATTTTTTTCCTCAACATAACGAGAACACAC
AGGGGCGCTATCGCACAGAATCAAATTCGATGACTGGAAATTTTTTGTTAATTTCAGAGGTCGCCTGACG
CATATACCTTTTTCAACTGAAAAATTGGGAGAAAAAGGAAAGGTGAGAGCGCCGGAACCGGCTTTTCATA
TAGAATAGAGAAGCGTTCATGACTAAATGCTTGCATCACAATACTTGAAGTTGACAATATTATTTAAGGA
CCTATTGTTTTTTCCAATAGGTGGTTAGCAATCGTCTTACTTTCTAACTTTTCTTACCTTTTACATTTCA
GCAATATATATATATATATTTCAAGGATATACCATTCTAATGTCTGCCCCTAAGTTACCAATAGATAGCG
GTTTAATATAAGGTTTCAACAAGAAATATTTTGTGAAAATCAAAAGTTAATAGTTTCACTGTCGAAAATA
TGAAAGTTTAAGTTTTCAGTTCATCCCATTGTAGTTATCAAATTTCTGTGTTTCCCGTATATGTGTGCTC
TGTATTCATCGCTATCTTGAAACTGGTTATGATCGTTGCGCATGTGACCTGTATCGCTCAAAAGAGCCCG
GCACCGGTACCGGGCAAAAGCCCCTAGCAAGCTAAAATGATTCAACTTTCGTAGTAATTTGTTCAACCGG
TCACAGTAAAGTCAATGACTAACTTTTGAATCGAGGATGTATTTCCAATTGAAAGCAATGTATATATAAA
CCATTGTGTTGAAGCTTGTCTTACAGTTTTCTTGTATCCTCCCATTGTTCATATAGTACTTAAAGTACCA
TAATCCTTAAAGAACAAACTTGAAAGAGAATACACTATACACAACTAATAAATAAAGAATAATCATGGCT
GTGACCAAGACAATTGTAGTTCTACCAGGTGACCATGTTGGTCAAGAAATCACTGAAGAGGCCATTAAAG
TTTTAAATGCTATTCAGGAATGTCGTCCAGACAAGGTCAATTTCAAGTTTGATCATCATTTGATCGGTGG
TGCTGCAATTGATGCCACTGGTGTTCCATTACCAGACGAAGCTTTGGAGGCCTCTAAGAAAGCTGATGCC
GTGCTTCTGGGTGCTGTTGGTGGTCCAAAATGGGGTACTGGCGCTGTCAGACCAGAACAAGGTCTTTTGA
AAATCCGTAAGGAGTTGCAATTGTATGCTAATCTAAGACCATGTAATTTTGCATCTGATTCCTTACTAGA
TCTATCGCCATTGAAGCCTGAAATTGCAAGAGGTACAGATTTCGTCGTTGTTAGAGAACTAGTGGGTGGT
ATTTATTTCGGGGAGAGAAAAGAAGATGAAGGTGATGGTGTCGCCTGGGATAGCGAAAAGTATTCTGTGC
CCGAAGTTCAAAGAATCACTAGAATGGCTGCTTTCATGGCTCTGCAACACAACCCACCTTTACCTATTTG
GTCTCTAGATAAAGCCAACGTTCTAGCATCATCAAGATTATGGAGAAAAACAGTGGAAGAGACGATTAAG
AATGAATTCCCACAATTGACTGTTCAACATCAATTGATTGATTCCGCTGCTATGATCTTGGTTAAGAACC
CAACTCATCTAAATGGTATTATTATCACAAACAATATGTTTGGTGATATTATCTCCGATGAAGCCTCCGT
GATCCCAGGTTCGTTAGGATTACTTCCATCTGCCTCCTTGGCATCTCTTCCAGATAAGAATACGGCATTT
GGTTTATATGAGCCATGTCATGGCTCTGCTCCAGACTTACCAAAGGGAAAGGTTAACCCCGTAGCAACAA
TCCTATCTGCTGCTATGATGTTGAAGTTGTCTCTGGACCTGTTCGAAGAAGGTGAAATTATAGAACAAGC
AGTCAAGAAAGTGTTGGATTCTGGTATCAGAACAGCGGATCTAAAGGGTACCAACTCTACTACTGAGGTC
GGTGATGCAGTAGCGAAAGCTGTCAGGGAACTATTAGCTTAGACTTAGTAGATGTACAGTTGCATACATA
AGTCTGAACAGAAAGAAGTAAATATCATATCTAGTTCGGTTTAGAAATCAGTGACTATATTGGTTTTGAC
CAGATCGCAATCCTTGCAAGCATTTAGTAATGACTATCAAACCGGTGAATCATCTGATAAGGCTATATTA
GCTTGTGCATTCGCATGTATCGGGAAACGAACGGTACCGGGCCCGCAGATCCGCCAGGCGTGTATATATA
GCGTGGATGGCCAGGCAACTTTAGTGCTGACACATACAGGCATATATATATGTGTGCGACGACACATGAT
CATATGGCATGCATGTGCTCTGTATGTATATAAAACTCTTGTTTTCTTCTTTTCTCTAAATATTCTTTCC
TTATACATTAGGACCTTTGCAGCATAAATTACTATACTTCTATAGACACACAAACACAAATACACACACT
AAATTAATAATGACTGAACTCGAGGGAGCAAGGCCTTGACCCATCCTTACCGTACCGATCCGATCCGTAC
CGCTCCGAGCCATCCCGTTCCGCACCGCACCGTTCCGAACCGCTCCGTCCCGCTCCGTAATAGTAACCTA
AGGCGACCGACCGCTGGGAATGAAAGGTTATATTCTCAATCTCACCATTCGCGGTCAGGGGGTGGTGAAA
AATCAGGGACGAGAATTTGTCTGCCGACCGGGTGATATTTTGCTGTTCCCGCCAGGAGAGATTCATCACT
ACGGTCGTCATCCGGAGGCTCGCGAATGGTATCACCAGTGGGTTTACTTTCGTCCGCGCGCCTACTGGCA
TGAATGGCTTAACTGGCCGTCAATATTTGCCAATACGGGTTTCTTTCGCCCGGATGAAGCGCACCAGCCG
CATTTCAGCGACCTGTTTGGGCAAATCATTAACGCCGGGCAAGGGGAAGGGCGCTATTCGGAGCTGCTGG
CGATAAATCTGCTTGAGCAATTGTTACTGCGGCGCATGGAAGCGATTAACGAGTCGCTCCATCCACCGAT
GGATAATCGGGTACGCGAGGCTTGTCAGTACATCAGCGATCACCTGGCAGACAGCAATTTTGATATCGCC
AGCGTCGCAGATCTCATCAGCCCTAGGGACTGCTCCACGGGTGTCGCTCCTTCATCTGACAATATGCAGC
CGCTACCACCAAGGATTCATACAACGAACGGTGATGTTGTCATAGATTCGGCACATTTCCCTTGTAGGTG
TGAAATGGCTCAAAGACGACAGACCGCTCGCCGGTAACAGTAACCCCGCCGGCG
[124 nt withheld, positions 3555-3678]
CGCGCCATTCGCCATTCAGGCTGCGCAACTGTTGGGAAGGGCGATCGGTGCGGGCCTCTTCGCTATTACG
CCAGCTGGCGAAAGGGGGATGTGCTGCAAGGCGATTAAGTTGGGTAACGCCAGGGTTTTCCCAGTCACGA
CGTTGTAAAACGACGGCCAGTGAGCGCGCGTAATACGACTCACTATAGGGCGAATTGGGTACCGGGCCCC
CCCTCGAGGTCGACGGTATCGATAAGCTTGATATCGAATTCAGAGTGAGGACTCGAAAATATTAATAGAG
TGAGGACGGATCCATTATGGGAGAACTAGTCAGATCCGCCAGGCGTGTATATATAGCGTGGATGGCCAGG
CAACTTTAGTGCTGACACATACAGGCATATATATATGTGTGCGACGACACATGATCATATGGCATGCATG
TGCTCTGTATGTATATAAAACTCTTGTTTTCTTCTTTTCTCTAAATATTCTTTCCTTATACATTAGGACC
TTTGCAGCATAAATTACTATACTTCTATAGACACACAAACACAAATACACACACTAATCTAGATATTAAA
ATGGCAACTAGCGGCATGGTTAGTAAAGGAGAAGAAAATAACATGGCAATCATTAAGGAGTTCATGAGAT
TCAAAGTTCACATGGAAGGTTCTGTAAATGGACATGAATTTGAAATAGAAGGTGAAGGAGAAGGAAGGCC
TTATGAAGGAACCCAAACCGCGAAGCTAAAAGTTACTAAGGGTGGCCCATTACCATTTGCATGGGATATC
CTTAGCCCTCAATTCATGTATGGGTCAAAGGCTTATGTCAAGCACCCCGCCGACATTCCAGACTATCTAA
AGTTATCTTTTCCCGAAGGGTTTAAGTGGGAGCGTGTGATGAACTTCGAAGACGGTGGCGTGGTAACAGT
GACTCAGGATTCGTCCCTGCAAGATGGTGAATTTATCTACAAAGTCAAATTAAGAGGAACTAACTTTCCA
TCTGACGGCCCGGTTATGCAAAAAAAGACAATGGGCTGGGAGGCCTCCTCAGAACGAATGTACCCTGAAG
ATGGTGCCTTGAAGGGTGAGATTAAACAAAGATTGAAATTGAAAGATGGTGGACATTATGACGCTGAGGT
TAAAACGACATACAAAGCTAAGAAACCTGTCCAGCTCCCAGGTGCTTACAATGTAAATATAAAACTTGAT
ATTACATCACATAATGAAGATTATACGATAGTTGAACAATACGAAAGGGCTGAGGGGAGACATAGTACTG
GTGGCATGGATGAACTATACAAAGGTTCTGGTACCGCATAACTCGAGTAAGCTTGGTACCGCGGCTAGCT
AAGATCCGCTCTAACCGAAAAGGAAGGAGTTAGACAACCTGAAGTCTAGGTCCCTATTTATTTTTTTATA
GTTATGTTAGTATTAAGAACGTTATTTATATTTCAAATTTTTCTTTTTTTTCTGTACAGACGCGTGTACG
CATGTAACATTATACTGAAAACCTTGCTTGAGAAGGTTTTGGGACGCTCGAAGATCCGGCCGCCACCGCG
GTGGAGCTCCAGCTTTTGTTCCCTTTAGTGAGGGTTAATTGCGCGCTTGGCGTAATCATGGTCATAGCTG
TTTCCTGTGTGAAATTGTTATCCGCTCACAATTCCACACAACATAGGAGCCGGAAGCATAAAGTGTAAAG
CCTGGGGTGCCTAATGAGTGAGGTAACTCACATTAATTGCGTTGCGCTCACTGCCCGCTTTCCAGTCGGG
AAACCTGTCGTGCCAGCTGCATTAATGAATCGGCCAACGCGCGGGGAGAGGCGGTTTGCGTATTGGGCGC
TCTTCCGCTTCCTCGCTCACTGACTCGCTGCGCTCGGTCGTTCGGCTGCGGCGAGCGGTATCAGCTCACT
CAAAGGCGGTAATACGGTTATCCACAGAATCAGGGGATAACGCAGGAAAGAACATGTGAGCAAAAGGCCA
GCAAAAGGCCAGGAACCGTAAAAAGGCCGCGTTGCTGGCGTTTTTCCATAGGCTCCGCCCCCCTGACGAG
CATCACAAAAATCGACGCTCAAGTCAGAGGTGGCGAAACCCGACAGGACTATAAAGATACCAGGCGTTTC
CCCCTGGAAGCTCCCTCGTGCGCTCTCCTGTTCCGACCCTGCCGCTTACCGGATACCTGTCCGCCTTTCT
CCCTTCGGGAAGCGTGGCGCTTTCTCATAGCTCACGCTGTAGGTATCTCAGTTCGGTGTAGGTCGTTCGC
TCCAAGCTGGGCTGTGTGCACGAACCCCCCGTTCAGCCCGACCGCTGCGCCTTATCCGGTAACTATCGTC
TTGAGTCCAACCCGGTAAGACACGACTTATCGCCACTGGCAGCAGCCACTGGTAACAGGATTAGCAGAGC
GAGGTATGTAGGCGGTGCTACAGAGTTCTTGAAGTGGTGGCCTAACTACGGCTACACTAGAAGGACAGTA
TTTGGTATCTGCGCTCTGCTGAAGCCAGTTACCTTCGGAAAAAGAGTTGGTAGCTCTTGATCCGGCAAAC
AAACCACCGCTGGTAGCGGTGGTTTTTTTGTTTGCAAGCAGCAGATTACGCGCAGAAAAAAAGGATCTCA
AGAAGATCCTTTGATCTTTTCTACGGGGTCTGACGCTCAGTGGAACGAAAACTCACGTTAAGGGATTTTG
GTCATGAGATTATCAAAAAGGATCTTCACCTAGATCCTTTTAAATTAAAAATGAAGTTTTAAATCAATCT
AAAGTATATATGAGTAAACTTGGTCTGACAGTTACCAATGCTTAATCAGTGAGGCACCTATCTCAGCGAT
CTGTCTATTTCGTTCATCCATAGTTGCCTGACTCCCCGTCGTGTAGATAACTACGATACGGGAGGGCTTA
CCATCTGGCCCCAGTGCTGCAATGATACCGCGAGACCCACGCTCACCGGCTCCAGATTTATCAGCAATAA
ACCAGCCAGCCGGAAGGGCCGAGCGCAGAAGTGGTCCTGCAACTTTATCCGCCTCCATCCAGTCTATTAA
TTGTTGCCGGGAAGCTAGAGTAAGTAGTTCGCCAGTTAATAGTTTGCGCAACGTTGTTGCCATTGCTACA
GGCATCGTGGTGTCACGCTCGTCGTTTGGTATGGCTTCATTCAGCTCCGGTTCCCAACGATCAAGGCGAG
TTACATGATCCCCCATGTTGTGCAAAAAAGCGGTTAGCTCCTTCGGTCCTCCGATCGTTGTCAGAAGTAA
GTTGGCCGCAGTGTTATCACTCATGGTTATGGCAGCACTGCATAATTCTCTTACTGTCATGCCATCCGTA
AGATGCTTTTCTGTGACTGGTGAGTACTCAACCAAGTCATTCTGAGAATAGTGTATGCGGCGACCGAGTT
GCTCTTGCCCGGCGTCAATACGGGATAATACCGCGCCACATAGCAGAACTTTAAAAGTGCTCATCATTGG
AAAACGTTCTTCGGGGCGAAAACTCTCAAGGATCTTACCGCTGTTGAGATCCAGTTCGATGTAACCCACT
CGTGCACCCAACTGATCTTCAGCATCTTTTACTTTCACCAGCGTTTCTGGGTGAGCAAAAACAGGAAGGC
AAAATGCCGCAAAAAAGGGAATAAGGGCGACACGGAAATGTTGAATACTCATACTCTTCCTTTTTCAATA
TTATTGAAGCATTTATCAGGGTTATTGTCTCATGAGCGGATACATATTTGAATGTATTTAGAAAAATAAA
CAAATAGGGGTTCCGCGCACATTTCCCCGAAAAGTGCCACCTGACGTCCACTTAGCCGATCCGAACCGGA
CCGCTCCGAGCCGTCCCGTACCGCACCGCGCCGTTCCGAGCCGGACCTCCCGCTCCGTACCGTTCACCAG
AGGCCATTCAGGCCGTTGATACCCGGGACTGCTCGGTTACCATATTCGCGTACGCCACCGAAGTCGGTGA
TGCTGTCGCCGAAGAAGTTAAGAAAATCCTTGCTTAAAAAGATTCTCTTTTTTTATGATATTTGTACATA
AACTTTATAAATGAAATTCATAATAGAAACGACACGAAATTACAAAATGGAATATGTTCATAGGGTAGAC
GAAACTATATACGCAATCTACATACATTTATCAAGAAGGAGAAAAAGGAGGATGTAAAGGAATACAGGTA
AGCAAATTGATACTAATGGCTCAACGTGATAAGGAAAAAGAATTGCACTTTAACATTAATATTGACAAGG
AGGAGGGCACCACACAAAAAGTTAGGTGTAACAGAAAATCATGAAACTATGATTCCTAATTTATATATTG
GAGGATTTTCTCTAAAAAAAAAAAAATACAACAAATAAAAAACACTCAATGACCTGACCATTTGATGGAG
TTTAAGTCAATACCTTCTTGAACCATTTCCCATAATGGTGAAAGTTCCCTCAAGAATTTTACTCTGTCAG
AAACGGCCTTAACGACGTAG
Features (pLannotate 1.2.2; 21 found; start..end, strand, type, name):
     45..122     +  CDS            YO192_YEAST (fragment): Experimental evidence at protein level: Swiss-Prot protein existence level 1. From Saccharomyces cerevisiae (strain ATCC 204508 / S288c) (Baker's yeast).
    262..669     +  promoter       LEU2 promoter: S. cerevisiae LEU2
   1185..2279    +  CDS            LEU2: LEU3_YEAST - Experimental evidence at protein level: Swiss-Prot protein existence level 1. Catalyzes the oxidation of 3-carboxy-2-hydroxy-4- methylpentanoate (3-isopropylmalate) to 3-carboxy-4-methyl-2- oxopentanoate. The product decarboxylates to 4-methyl-2 oxopentanoate. From Saccharomyces cerevisiae (strain ATCC 204508 / S288c) (Baker's yeast).
   2874..3369    +  CDS            araC (fragment): L-arabinose regulatory protein; araC
   3548..3678    -  rep_origin     f1 ori (fragment) (sequence partly withheld): f1 bacteriophage origin of replication; arrow indicates direction of (+) strand synthesis
   3686..3841    -  CDS            lacZα (fragment): LacZα fragment of β-galactosidase; lacZ fragment
   3849..3867    +  promoter       T7 promoter: promoter for bacteriophage T7 RNA polymerase
   3876..3929    -  misc_feature   MCS (fragment): pBluescript multiple cloning site
   4254..4961    +  CDS            mCherry: mCherry is a basic (constitutively fluorescent) red fluorescent protein published in 2004, derived from Discosoma sp.. It is reported to be a very rapidly-maturing monomer with low acid sensitivity.
   5012..5201    +  terminator     CYC1 terminator: S. cerevisiae CYC1; transcription terminator for CYC1
   5205..5227    -  misc_feature   MCS (fragment): pBluescript multiple cloning site
   5240..5258    -  promoter       T3 promoter: promoter for bacteriophage T3 RNA polymerase
   5303..5319    -  protein_bind   lac operator: The lac repressor binds to the lac operator to inhibit transcription in E. coli. This inhibition can be relieved by adding lactose or isopropyl-β-D-thiogalactopyranoside (IPTG). lac repressor encoded by lacI
   5327..5357    -  promoter       lac promoter: promoter for the E. coli lac operon
   5372..5393    -  protein_bind   CAP binding site: CAP binding activates transcription in the presence of cAMP. E. coli catabolite activator protein
   5406..5498    -  CDS            lacI (fragment): lac repressor; lacI; The lac repressor binds to the lac operator to inhibit transcription in E. coli. This inhibition can be relieved by adding lactose or isopropyl-β-D-thiogalactopyranoside (IPTG).
   5681..6269    -  rep_origin     ori: high-copy-number ColE1/pMB1/pBR322/pUC origin of replication
   6440..7300    -  CDS            AmpR: β-lactamase; bla; confers resistance to ampicillin, carbenicillin, and related antibiotics
   7301..7405    -  promoter       AmpR promoter: bla
   7583..7635    +  CDS            LEU2 (fragment): 3-isopropylmalate dehydrogenase, required for leucine biosynthesis; S. cerevisiae LEU2; yeast auxotrophic marker
   7997..8107    -  CDS            NFS1 (fragment): NFS1_YEAST - Also known as SPL1 From Saccharomyces cerevisiae (strain ATCC 204508 / S288c) (Baker's yeast).
