[The description below was written by a language model from this plasmid's Addgene catalogue record and pLannotate feature annotations shown in this document.]
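Description:
pJL29 is a yeast expression reporter plasmid for Saccharomyces cerevisiae that places mCherry under a synthetic, zinc-finger-responsive version of the CYC1 promoter. The backbone is recorded as unknown, but the annotated features (fragments of a pBluescript multiple cloning site, flanking T7 and T3 promoters, lacZα and lac promoter/operator remnants, and a partial f1 ori) point to a pBluescript-derived shuttle design. In E. coli it is maintained through a high-copy ColE1/pUC-type origin and selected with ampicillin via the β-lactamase gene. In yeast, selection is by leucine prototrophy from a full LEU2 gene with its own promoter. No yeast replication origin (2μ or CEN/ARS) was annotated. Short fragments of LEU2-neighbouring genomic sequence such as NFS1 are present, which would be consistent with an integrating vector, although the record does not state this.

The insert, cloned between ClaI and EagI sites, is described as two 43-8 zinc-finger operators and one 97-4 zinc-finger operator upstream of the CYC1 promoter, followed by the mCherry coding sequence and the CYC1 terminator. The operators and the promoter were not picked up by the automated annotation, but there is an unannotated stretch between the cloning-site fragment and mCherry where they would be expected to lie. A FLAG tag is listed in the catalogue entry, but it was not annotated either and its position is not given. The operators provide docking sites for synthetic zinc-finger fusion proteins, such as transcriptional or chromatin regulators, so red fluorescence reports how recruited factors alter output from the promoter. The associated work concerns mapping dynamic transfer functions of eukaryotic gene regulation, and part of the plasmid derives from an earlier targeted chromatin regulator toolkit.
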