Addgene plasmid #174063: pJL29
Purpose: Expresses for mCherry for S. cerevisiae. Contain 2 43-8 zinc-finger operators upstream of Cyc1 promoter.
Depositing lab: Albert Keung. Depositing organization: North Carolina State University. Publication: Mapping the dynamic transfer functions of eukaryotic gene regulation. Lee JB, Caywood LM, Lo JY, Levering N, Keung AJ. Cell Syst. 2021 Aug 24. pii: S2405-4712(21)00291-X. doi: 10.1016/j.cels.2021.08.003. PubMed 34469745.
Backbone
  Vector backbone: unknown
  Vector type: Yeast Expression
  Selectable markers: LEU2
Growth in bacteria
  Bacterial resistance: Ampicillin, 100 μg/mL
  Growth temperature: 37°C
  Growth strain: NEB Stable
  Copy number: High Copy
Gene/Insert
  Gene/Insert name: 2x43-8 ZFO-1x97-4 ZFO pCyc mCherry tCyc
  Species: S. cerevisiae (budding yeast), Synthetic
  Promoter: pCyc1
  Tag / fusion protein: FLAG
  Cloning method: Restriction Enzyme; 5′ cloning site ClaI (unknown if destroyed); 3′ cloning site EagI (unknown if destroyed)
  Sequencing primers: 5′ cgactcactatagggcgaattg; 3′ unknown
Resource information
  A portion of this plasmid was derived from a plasmid made by: Keung, A.J., Bashor, C.J., Kiriakov, S., Collins, J.J., and Khalil, A.S. (2014). Using Targeted Chromatin Regulators to Engineer Combinatorial and Spatial Transcriptional Regulation. Cell 158, 110-120. 10.1016/j.cell.2014.04.047
Terms and licenses: Academic/Nonprofit Terms; Industry Terms: Not Available to Industry
Depositor comments: Please visit https://www.biorxiv.org/content/10.1101/2021.01.05.425451v1 for bioRxiv preprint.
How to cite: pJL29 was a gift from Albert Keung (Addgene plasmid # 174063 ; http://n2t.net/addgene:174063 ; RRID:Addgene_174063)
